>Addgene plasmid #229181 | lvl0-G-Sirius | addgene full sequence | sequence record 459779 | Addgene NGS Result
TTGAGATCCTTTTTTTCTGCGCGTAATCTGCTGCTTGCAAACAAAAAAACCACCGCTACCAGCGGTGGTT
TGTTTGCCGGATCAAGAGCTACCAACTCTTTTTCCGAAGGTAACTGGCTTCAGCAGAGCGCAGATACCAA
ATACTGTTCTTCTAGTGTAGCCGTAGTTAGGCCACCACTTCAAGAACTCTGTAGCACCGCCTACATACCT
CGCTCTGCTAATCCTGTTACCAGTGGCTGCTGCCAGTGGCGATAAGTCGTGTCTTACCGGGTTGGACTCA
AGACGATAGTTACCGGATAAGGCGCAGCGGTCGGGCTGAACGGGGGGTTCGTGCACACAGCCCAGCTTGG
AGCGAACGACCTACACCGAACTGAGATACCTACAGCGTGAGCTATGAGAAAGCGCCACGCTTCCCGAAGG
GAGAAAGGCGGACAGGTATCCGGTAAGCGGCAGGGTCGGAACAGGAGAGCGCACGAGGGAGCTTCCAGGG
GGAAACGCCTGGTATCTTTATAGTCCTGTCGGGTTTCGCCACCTCTGACTTGAGCGTCGATTTTTGTGAT
GCTCGTCAGGGGGGCGGAGCCTATGGAAAAACGCCAGCAACGCGGCCTTTTTACGGTTCCTGGCCTTTTG
CTGGCCTTTTGCTCACATGTTCTTTCCTGCGTTATCCCCTGATTCTGTGGATAACCGTATTACCGCCTTT
GAGTGAGCTGATACCGCTCGCCGCAGCCGAACGACCGAGCGCAGCGAGTCAGTGAGCGAGGAAGCGGAAG
AGCGCCCAATACGCAAACCGCCTCTCCCCGCGCGTTGGCCGATTCATTAATCACTCTGTGGTCTCAAGGT
GCCACCATGGTGAGCAAGGGCGAGGAGCTGTTCACCGGGGTGGTGCCCATCCTGGTCGAGCTGGACGGCG
ACGTAAACGGCCACAGGTTCAGCGTGTCCGGCGAGGGCGAGGGCGATGCCACCTACGGCAAGCTGACCCT
GAAGCTCATCTGCACCACCGGCAAGCTGCCCGTGCCCTGGCCCACCCTCGTGACCACCCTGCAATTCGGC
GTGCTGTGCTTCGCCCGCTACCCCGACCACATGAAGCAGCACGACTTCTTCAAGTCCGCCATGCCCGAAG
GCTACGTCCAGGAGCGTACCATCTTCTTCAAGGACGACGGCAACTACAAGACCCGCGCCGAGGTGAAGTT
CGAGGGCGACACCCTGGTGAACCGCATCGAGCTGAAGGGCATCGACTTCAAGGAGGACGGCAACATCCTG
GGGCACAAGCTGGAGTACAACGGGATAAGCTCAAACGTATATATCACCGCCGACAAGCAGAAGAACGGCA
TCAAGGCCCACTTCAAGATCCGCCACAACATCGAGGACGGCGGCGTGCAGCTCGCCGACCACTACCAGCA
GAACACCCCCATCGGCGACGGCCCCGTGCTGCTGCCCGACAACCACTACCTGAGCGTCCAGTCCAAGCTG
AGCAAAGACCCCAACGAGAAGCGCGATCACATGGTCCTGCTGGAGTCCGTGACCGCCGCCGGGATCACTC
TCGGCATGGACGAGCTGTACAAGTAAGCTTTGAGACCACGAAGTGGCTCTTCAGTGGACGAAAGGGCCTC
GTGATACGCCTATTTTTATAGGTTAATGTCATGATAATAATGGTTTCTTAGACGTCAGGTGGCACTTTTC
GGGGAAATGTGCGCGGAACCCCTATTTGTTTATTTTTCTAAATACATTCAAATATGTATCCGCTCATGAG
ACAATAACCCTGATAAATGCTTCAATAATATTGAAAAAGGAAGAGTATGCGCTCACGCAACTGGTCCAGA
ACCTTGACCGAACGCAGCGGTGGTAACGGCGCAGTGGCGGTTTTCATGGCTTGTTATGACTGTTTTTTTT
TGGGGTACAGTCTATGCCTCGGGCATCCAAGCAGCAAGCGCGTTACGCCGTGGGTCGATGTTTGATGTTA
TGGAGCAGCAACGATGTTACGCAGCAGGGCAGTCGCCCTAAAACAAAGTTAAACATCATGAGGGAAGCGG
TGATCGCCGAAGTATCGACTCAACTATCAGAGGTAGTTGGCGTCATCGAGCGCCATCTCGAACCGACGTT
GCTGGCCGTACATTTGTACGGCTCCGCAGTGGATGGCGGCCTGAAGCCACACAGCGATATTGATTTGCTG
GTTACGGTGACCGTAAGGCTTGATGAAACAACGCGGCGAGCTTTGATCAACGACCTTTTGGAAACTTCGG
CTTCCCCTGGAGAGAGCGAGATTCTCCGCGCTGTAGAAGTCACCATTGTTGTGCACGACGACATCATTCC
GTGGCGTTATCCAGCTAAGCGCGAACTGCAATTTGGAGAATGGCAGCGCAATGACATTCTTGCAGGTATC
TTCGAGCCAGCCACGATCGACATTGATCTGGCTATCTTGCTGACAAAAGCAAGAGAACATAGCGTTGCCT
TGGTAGGTCCAGCGGCGGAGGAACTCTTTGATCCGGTTCCTGAACAGGATCTATTTGAGGCGCTAAATGA
AACCTTAACGCTATGGAACTCGCCGCCCGACTGGGCTGGCGATGAGCGAAATGTAGTGCTTACGTTGTCC
CGCATTTGGTACAGCGCAGTAACCGGCAAAATCGCGCCGAAGGATGTCGCTGCCGACTGGGCAATGGAGC
GCCTGCCGGCCCAGTATCAGCCCGTCATACTTGAAGCTAGACAGGCTTATCTTGGACAAGAAGAAGATCG
CTTGGCCTCGCGCGCAGATCAGTTGGAAGAATTTGTCCATTACGTAAAAGGCGAGATCACCAAGGTAGTC
GGCAAATAACTGTCAGACCAAGTTTACTCATATATACTTTAGATTGATTTAAAACTTCATTTTTAATTTA
AAAGGATCTAGGTGAAGATCCTTTTTGATAATCTCATGACCAAAATCCCTTAACGTGAGTTTTCGTTCCA
CTGAGCGTCAGACCCCGTAGAAAAGATCAAAGGATCTTC
Features (pLannotate 1.2.2; 7 found; start..end, strand, type, name):
      1..589     +  rep_origin     ori: high-copy-number ColE1/pMB1/pBR322/pUC origin of replication
    772..821     +  CDS            lacI (fragment): lac repressor; lacI; The lac repressor binds to the lac operator to inhibit transcription in E. coli. This inhibition can be relieved by adding lactose or isopropyl-β-D-thiogalactopyranoside (IPTG).
    847..1563    +  CDS            Sirius: Sirius is a basic (constitutively fluorescent) uv fluorescent protein published in 2009, derived from Aequorea victoria. It has very low acid sensitivity.
   1692..1796    +  promoter       AmpR promoter: bla
   1787..1867    -  CDS            int (fragment): INT2_ECOLX - Protein inferred from homology: Swiss-Prot protein existence level 3. Putative integrase believed to be involved in the insertion of antibiotic resistance genes into plasmids and transposons. From Escherichia coli.
   1955..2011    +  CDS            GmR (fragment): gentamycin acetyltransferase; aacC1; confers resistance to gentamycin
   2018..2806    +  CDS            aadA: S3AD_ECOLX - Experimental evidence at protein level: Swiss-Prot protein existence level 1. Mediates bacterial resistance to the antibiotics streptomycin and spectinomycin. From Escherichia coli.
