[The description below was written by a language model from this plasmid's Addgene catalogue record and pLannotate feature annotations shown in this document.]
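Description:
lvl0-G-Sirius is a small (about 3 kb) level 0 part plasmid from a hierarchical, modular assembly toolkit developed for rapid prototyping of synthetic gene networks in mammalian cells. It is catalogued as a synthetic biology vector built on the lvl0-G backbone, where the "G" position holds a gene (coding sequence) part rather than a complete expression unit. The plasmid is propagated in E. coli from a high-copy ColE1/pUC-type origin and is selected with spectinomycin through an aadA gene, which also confers streptomycin resistance. An AmpR (bla) promoter lies upstream of the marker region. The short integrase and gentamicin acetyltransferase fragments flagged next to aadA are probably remnants of the integron-derived cassette the marker came from, not functional genes. The brief lacI fragment upstream of the insert likewise looks like a backbone remnant.

The payload is the open reading frame for Sirius, a constitutively fluorescent, ultraviolet-excitable protein derived from Aequorea victoria GFP that has very low acid sensitivity. The catalogue lists the insert species as human, although the annotation points to a jellyfish origin for the protein. No mammalian promoter, polyadenylation signal or other eukaryotic regulatory element is annotated, so the plasmid is not expected to express Sirius in mammalian cells by itself. It instead serves as a stored gene module to be combined with promoter parts and other elements in higher-level assemblies. The cloning sites or recombination sequences flanking the insert are not annotated, and the record lists the 5′ cloning site as unknown. The depositor notes that this version differs slightly from the originally published plasmid but has no functional differences.
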