Addgene plasmid #229181: lvl0-G-Sirius
Purpose: lvl 0 5 gene
Depositing lab: Ron Weiss. Depositing organization: Massachusetts Institute of Technology. Publication: A platform for rapid prototyping of synthetic gene networks in mammalian cells. Duportet X, Wroblewska L, Guye P, Li Y, Eyquem J, Rieders J, Rimchala T, Batt G, Weiss R. Nucleic Acids Res. 2014 Dec 1;42(21):13440-51. doi: 10.1093/nar/gku1082. Epub 2014 Nov 5. PubMed 25378321.
Backbone
  Vector backbone: lvl0-G [backbone]
  Vector type: Synthetic Biology
Growth in bacteria
  Bacterial resistance: Spectinomycin, 50 μg/mL
  Growth temperature: 37°C
  Growth strain: DH5alpha
  Copy number: High Copy
Gene/Insert
  Gene/Insert name: Sirius
  Species: H. sapiens (human)
  Cloning method: Restriction Enzyme; 5′ cloning site Unknown (unknown if destroyed)
Terms and licenses: Academic/Nonprofit Terms; Industry Terms: Not Available to Industry
Depositor comments: This plasmid is slightly modified from the version used in Duportet et al. 2014, but does not have any functional differences.
How to cite: lvl0-G-Sirius was a gift from Ron Weiss (Addgene plasmid # 229181 ; http://n2t.net/addgene:229181 ; RRID:Addgene_229181)
